Addgene plasmid #141731: TFORF0845
Purpose: Lentiviral vector for overexpressing transcription factor ORFs with unique 24-bp barcodes. Barcodes facilitate identification of transcription factors in pooled screens.
Depositing lab: Feng Zhang. Depositing organization: Broad Institute. Publication: A transcription factor atlas of directed differentiation. Joung J, Ma S, Tay T, Geiger-Schuller KR, Kirchgatterer PC, Verdine VK, Guo B, Arias-Garcia MA, Allen WE, Singh A, Kuksenko O, Abudayyeh OO, Gootenberg JS, Fu Z, Macrae RK, Buenrostro JD, Regev A, Zhang F. Cell. 2023 Jan 5;186(1):209-229.e26. doi: 10.1016/j.cell.2022.11.026. PubMed 36608654.
Backbone
  Vector backbone: pLX_TRC317
  Backbone manufacturer: Broad Institute Genetic Perturbation Platform
  Backbone size w/o insert (bp): 8264
  Vector type: Mammalian Expression, Lentiviral
  Selectable markers: Puromycin
Growth in bacteria
  Bacterial resistance: Ampicillin, 100 μg/mL
  Growth temperature: 37°C
  Growth strain: NEB Stable
  Copy number: High Copy
Gene/Insert
  Gene/Insert name: ZSCAN12
  Species: H. sapiens (human)
  Insert size (bp): 1799
  Entrez Gene: ZSCAN12 (a.k.a. ZFP96, ZNF96, ZNF305, ZNF29K1, KIAA0426, dJ29K1.2)
  Promoter: EF1a
  Cloning method: Unknown
  Sequencing primers: 5′ GGGTGGAGACTGAAGTTAGGCCAG; 3′ CACATAGCGTAAAAGGAGCAACATAG
Terms and licenses: Academic/Nonprofit Terms; Industry Terms: Not Available to Industry
Depositor comments: XM_011515017 . The transcription factor ORF portion of this plasmid was synthesized by Genewiz. Please test multiple small colonies in case of plasmid recombination. To make this collection available in a timely manner, a portion of this collection was not fully sequenced by Addgene. If an Addgene verified full plasmid sequence is not available, please contact us prior to placing an order to request the full sequence.
How to cite: TFORF0845 was a gift from Feng Zhang (Addgene plasmid # 141731 ; http://n2t.net/addgene:141731 ; RRID:Addgene_141731)
