[The description below was written by a language model from this plasmid's Addgene catalogue record and pLannotate feature annotations shown in this document.]
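Description:
TFORF0845 is a third-generation-style, self-inactivating lentiviral expression plasmid built on the pLX_TRC317 backbone and designed to overexpress the human transcription factor ZSCAN12, a SCAN-domain zinc finger protein also known as ZNF96 or ZNF305. It belongs to a large barcoded transcription factor ORF collection in which each construct carries a unique 24-bp barcode, so that individual factors can be identified by sequencing in pooled overexpression screens such as directed-differentiation screens. In bacteria the plasmid is maintained through a high-copy ColE1/pUC-type origin with ampicillin resistance (AmpR); an f1 origin and remnants of a lacZα/lac promoter cloning region flanked by T7 and T3 promoters are also present. The depositor warns that recombination can occur during propagation, as is common for LTR-containing plasmids.

The viral genome is transcribed from an RSV promoter fused to a truncated HIV-1 5' LTR. It contains the Ψ packaging signal with a gag fragment, the RRE for Rev-dependent nuclear export, a cPPT/CTS element, and a ΔU3 3' LTR followed by an SV40 poly(A) signal. Within this genome, an SV40 early promoter drives the puromycin N-acetyltransferase gene for selection of transduced mammalian cells. Downstream, the strong constitutive EF-1α promoter drives the synthesized ZSCAN12 ORF, which is followed by a WPRE that enhances transcript stability and expression. The automated annotation matches only about 825 nt of the stated 1,799-bp insert to the Swiss-Prot ZSCAN12 entry, which may reflect the predicted isoform cited by the depositor. The barcode itself is not annotated; it presumably lies in the unannotated region between the ORF and the WPRE, where a short U6 promoter fragment is also detected.
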