Features (pLannotate 1.2.2; 31 found; start..end, strand, type, name):
      5..231     +  promoter       RSV promoter: Rous sarcoma virus enhancer/promoter
    232..412     +  LTR            5' LTR (truncated): truncated 5' long terminal repeat (LTR) from HIV-1
    459..584     +  misc_feature   HIV-1 Ψ: packaging signal of human immunodeficiency virus type 1
    568..931     +  CDS            HIV-1 gag (fragment): gag protein from human immunodeficiency virus 1; gag
   1077..1310    +  misc_feature   RRE: The Rev response element (RRE) of HIV-1 allows for Rev-dependent mRNA export from the nucleus to the cytoplasm.
   1687..1713    +  CDS            Rev (fragment): human immunodeficiency virus 1 (HIV-1) Rev protein; rev; enhances nuclear export of unspliced and incompletely spliced viral mRNAs
   1720..1743    +  promoter       SV40 promoter (fragment): SV40 early promoter
   1744..1815    +  promoter       SV40 promoter (fragment): SV40 enhancer and early promoter
   1839..1974    +  rep_origin     SV40 ori: SV40 origin of replication
   2020..2616    +  CDS            PuroR (fragment): puromycin N-acetyltransferase; pac from Streptomyces; confers resistance to puromycin
   2665..2782    +  misc_feature   cPPT/CTS: central polypurine tract and central termination sequence of HIV-1
   2847..2913    +  CDS            small t antigen (fragment): SV40 (simian virus 40) small t antigen
   2920..4098    +  promoter       EF-1α promoter: strong constitutive promoter for human elongation factor EF-1α
   4115..4939    +  CDS            ZSCAN12 (fragment): ZSC12_HUMAN - Also known as KIAA0426, ZNF305, ZNF96. Experimental evidence at protein level: Swiss-Prot protein existence level 1. May be involved in transcriptional regulation. From Homo sapiens (Human).
   5825..5878    +  promoter       U6 promoter (fragment): RNA polymerase III promoter for human U6 snRNA
   5920..6508    +  misc_feature   WPRE: woodchuck hepatitis virus posttranscriptional regulatory element
   6559..6578    +  misc_feature   cPPT/CTS (fragment): central polypurine tract and central termination sequence of HIV-1
   6580..6813    +  LTR            3' LTR (ΔU3): self-inactivating 3' long terminal repeat (LTR) from HIV-1
   6891..7012    +  polyA_signal   SV40 poly(A) signal: SV40 polyadenylation signal
   7052..7187    +  rep_origin     SV40 ori: SV40 origin of replication
   7208..7226    -  promoter       T7 promoter: promoter for bacteriophage T7 RNA polymerase
   7234..7389    +  CDS            lacZα (fragment): LacZα fragment of β-galactosidase; lacZ fragment
   7394..7822    +  rep_origin     f1 ori (sequence partly withheld): f1 bacteriophage origin of replication; arrow indicates direction of (+) strand synthesis
   7875..7979    +  promoter       AmpR promoter: bla
   7980..8840    +  CDS            AmpR: β-lactamase; bla; confers resistance to ampicillin, carbenicillin, and related antibiotics
   9011..9599    +  rep_origin     ori: high-copy-number ColE1/pMB1/pBR322/pUC origin of replication
   9782..9874    +  CDS            lacI (fragment): lac repressor; lacI; The lac repressor binds to the lac operator to inhibit transcription in E. coli. This inhibition can be relieved by adding lactose or isopropyl-β-D-thiogalactopyranoside (IPTG).
   9887..9908    +  protein_bind   CAP binding site: CAP binding activates transcription in the presence of cAMP. E. coli catabolite activator protein
   9923..9953    +  promoter       lac promoter: promoter for the E. coli lac operon
   9961..9977    +  protein_bind   lac operator: The lac repressor binds to the lac operator to inhibit transcription in E. coli. This inhibition can be relieved by adding lactose or isopropyl-β-D-thiogalactopyranoside (IPTG). lac repressor encoded by lacI
  10022..10040   +  promoter       T3 promoter: promoter for bacteriophage T3 RNA polymerase
>Addgene plasmid #141731 | TFORF0845 | addgene full sequence | sequence record 404365 | Addgene NGS Result
TTAATGTAGTCTTATGCAATACTCTTGTAGTCTTGCAACATGGTAACGATGAGTTAGCAACATGCCTTAC
AAGGAGAGAAAAAGCACCGTGCATGCCGATTGGTGGAAGTAAGGTGGTACGATCGTGCCTTATTAGGAAG
GCAACAGACGGGTCTGACATGGATTGGACGAACCACTGAATTGCCGCATTGCAGAGATATTGTATTTAAG
TGCCTAGCTCGATACATAAACGGGTCTCTCTGGTTAGACCAGATCTGAGCCTGGGAGCTCTCTGGCTAAC
TAGGGAACCCACTGCTTAAGCCTCAATAAAGCTTGCCTTGAGTGCTTCAAGTAGTGTGTGCCCGTCTGTT
GTGTGACTCTGGTAACTAGAGATCCCTCAGACCCTTTTAGTCAGTGTGGAAAATCTCTAGCAGTGGCGCC
CGAACAGGGACTTGAAAGCGAAAGGGAAACCAGAGGAGCTCTCTCGACGCAGGACTCGGCTTGCTGAAGC
GCGCACGGCAAGAGGCGAGGGGCGGCGACTGGTGAGTACGCCAAAAATTTTGACTAGCGGAGGCTAGAAG
GAGAGAGATGGGTGCGAGAGCGTCAGTATTAAGCGGGGGAGAATTAGATCGCGATGGGAAAAAATTCGGT
TAAGGCCAGGGGGAAAGAAAAAATATAAATTAAAACATATAGTATGGGCAAGCAGGGAGCTAGAACGATT
CGCAGTTAATCCTGGCCTGTTAGAAACATCAGAAGGCTGTAGACAAATACTGGGACAGCTACAACCATCC
CTTCAGACAGGATCAGAAGAACTTAGATCATTATATAATACAGTAGCAACCCTCTATTGTGTGCATCAAA
GGATAGAGATAAAAGACACCAAGGAAGCTTTAGACAAGATAGAGGAAGAGCAAAACAAAAGTAAGACCAC
CGCACAGCAAGCGGCCGCTGATCTTCAGACCTGGAGGAGGAGATATGAGGGACAATTGGAGAAGTGAATT
ATATAAATATAAAGTAGTAAAAATTGAACCATTAGGAGTAGCACCCACCAAGGCAAAGAGAAGAGTGGTG
CAGAGAGAAAAAAGAGCAGTGGGAATAGGAGCTTTGTTCCTTGGGTTCTTGGGAGCAGCAGGAAGCACTA
TGGGCGCAGCGTCAATGACGCTGACGGTACAGGCCAGACAATTATTGTCTGGTATAGTGCAGCAGCAGAA
CAATTTGCTGAGGGCTATTGAGGCGCAACAGCATCTGTTGCAACTCACAGTCTGGGGCATCAAGCAGCTC
CAGGCAAGAATCCTGGCTGTGGAAAGATACCTAAAGGATCAACAGCTCCTGGGGATTTGGGGTTGCTCTG
GAAAACTCATTTGCACCACTGCTGTGCCTTGGAATGCTAGTTGGAGTAATAAATCTCTGGAACAGATTTG
GAATCACACGACCTGGATGGAGTGGGACAGAGAAATTAACAATTACACAAGCTTAATACACTCCTTAATT
GAAGAATCGCAAAACCAGCAAGAAAAGAATGAACAAGAATTATTGGAATTAGATAAATGGGCAAGTTTGT
GGAATTGGTTTAACATAACAAATTGGCTGTGGTATATAAAATTATTCATAATGATAGTAGGAGGCTTGGT
AGGTTTAAGAATAGTTTTTGCTGTACTTTCTATAGTGAATAGAGTTAGGCAGGGATATTCACCATTATCG
TTTCAGACCCACCTCCCAACCCCGAGGGGACCCATGCATTGCATCTCAATTAGTCAGCAACCAGGTGTGG
AAAGTCCCCAGGCTCCCCAGCAGGCAGAAGTATGCAAAGCATGCGTCTCAATTAGTCAGCAACCATAGTC
CCGCCCCTAACTCCGCCCATCCCGCCCCTAACTCCGCCCAGTTCCGCCCATTCTCCGCCCCATGGCTGAC
TAATTTTTTTTATTTATGCAGAGGCCGAGGCCGCCTCGGCCTCTGAGCTATTCCAGAAGTAGTGAGGAGG
CTTTTTTGGAGGCCTAGGCTTTTGCAAAAAGCTTTCTAGAGGTACCACCGGAGCTTACCATGACCGAGTA
CAAGCCCACGGTGCGCCTCGCCACCCGCGACGACGTCCCCAGGGCCGTACGCACCCTCGCCGCCGCGTTC
GCCGACTACCCCGCCACGCGCCACACCGTCGATCCGGACCGCCACATCGAGCGGGTCACCGAGCTGCAAG
AACTCTTCCTCACGCGCGTCGGGCTCGACATCGGCAAGGTGTGGGTCGCGGACGACGGCGCCGCCGTGGC
GGTCTGGACCACGCCGGAGAGCGTCGAAGCGGGGGCGGTGTTCGCCGAGATCGGCCCGCGCATGGCCGAG
TTGAGCGGTTCCCGGCTGGCCGCGCAGCAACAGATGGAAGGCCTCCTGGCGCCGCACCGGCCCAAGGAGC
CCGCGTGGTTCCTGGCCACCGTCGGCGTCTCGCCCGACCACCAGGGCAAGGGTCTGGGCAGCGCCGTCGT
GCTCCCCGGAGTGGAGGCGGCCGAGCGCGCCGGGGTGCCCGCCTTCCTGGAGACCTCCGCGCCCCGCAAC
CTCCCCTTCTACGAGCGGCTCGGCTTCACCGTCACCGCCGACGTCGAGGTGCCCGAAGGACCGCGCACCT
GGTGCATGACCCGCAAGCCCGGTGCCAGTTAACGAATTCTAGATCTTGAGACAAATGGCAGTATTCATCC
ACAATTTTAAAAGAAAAGGGGGGATTGGGGGGTACAGTGCAGGGGAAAGAATAGTAGACATAATAGCAAC
AGACATACAAACTAAAGAATTACAAAAACAAATTACAAAAATTCAAAATTTTCGGGTTTATTACAGGGAC
AGCAGAGATCCACTTTGGCGCCGGCTCGAGGCCTGCAGGTGCAAAGATGGATAAAGTTTTAAACAGAGAG
GAATCTTTGCAGCTAATGGACCTTCTAGGTCTTGAAAGGAGTGGGAATTGGCTCCGGTGCCCGTCAGTGG
GCAGAGCGCACATCGCCCACAGTCCCCGAGAAGTTGGGGGGAGGGGTCGGCAATTGAACCGGTGCCTAGA
GAAGGTGGCGCGGGGTAAACTGGGAAAGTGATGTCGTGTACTGGCTCCGCCTTTTTCCCGAGGGTGGGGG
AGAACCGTATATAAGTGCAGTAGTCGCCGTGAACGTTCTTTTTCGCAACGGGTTTGCCGCCAGAACACAG
GTAAGTGCCGTGTGTGGTTCCCGCGGGCCTGGCCTCTTTACGGGTTATGGCCCTTGCGTGCCTTGAATTA
CTTCCACCTGGCTGCAGTACGTGATTCTTGATCCCGAGCTTCGGGTTGGAAGTGGGTGGGAGAGTTCGAG
GCCTTGCGCTTAAGGAGCCCCTTCGCCTCGTGCTTGAGTTGAGGCCTGGCCTGGGCGCTGGGGCCGCCGC
GTGCGAATCTGGTGGCACCTTCGCGCCTGTCTCGCTGCTTTCGATAAGTCTCTAGCCATTTAAAATTTTT
GATGACCTGCTGCGACGCTTTTTTTCTGGCAAGATAGTCTTGTAAATGCGGGCCAAGATCTGCACACTGG
TATTTCGGTTTTTGGGGCCGCGGGCGGCGACGGGGCCCGTGCGTCCCAGCGCACATGTTCGGCGAGGCGG
GGCCTGCGAGCGCGGCCACCGAGAATCGGACGGGGGTAGTCTCAAGCTGGCCGGCCTGCTCTGGTGCCTG
GCCTCGCGCCGCCGTGTATCGCCCCGCCCTGGGCGGCAAGGCTGGCCCGGTCGGCACCAGTTGCGTGAGC
GGAAAGATGGCCGCTTCCCGGCCCTGCTGCAGGGAGCTCAAAATGGAGGACGCGGCGCTCGGGAGAGCGG
GCGGGTGAGTCACCCACACAAAGGAAAAGGGCCTTTCCGTCCTCAGCCGTCGCTTCATGTGACTCCACGG
AGTACCGGGCGCCGTCCAGGCACCTCGATTAGTTCTCGAGCTTTTGGAGTACGTCGTCTTTAGGTTGGGG
GGAGGGGTTTTATGCGATGGAGTTTCCCCACACTGAGTGGGTGGAGACTGAAGTTAGGCCAGCTTGGCAC
TTGATGTAATTCTCCTTGGAATTTGCCCTTTTTGAGTTTGGATCTTGGTTCATTCTCAAGCCTCAGACAG
TGGTTCAAAGTTTTTTTCTTCCATTTCAGGTGTCGTGAGGCTAGCACCGCCACCATGGCATCTACTTGGG
CTATCCAGGCCCACATGGACCAGGATGAACCTTTGGAAGTAAAGATAGAGGAAGAGAAATATACCACCAG
ACAGGATTGGGACCTGCGTAAAAACAACACCCATAGCAGAGAGGTCTTCCGTCAGTACTTCAGACAGTTC
TGCTACCAGGAGACATCTGGTCCCCGTGAGGCTTTGAGCCGACTCCGAGAACTTTGCCATCAGTGGCTGA
GGCCAGAGACCCACACCAAAGAACAGATTCTGGAGCTGCTGGTGCTGGAGCAGTTCCTGACCATCCTACC
TGAGGAGCTCCAGGCCTGGGTGCAGGAGCAGCATCCAGAGAGTGGGGAGGAGGTGGTGACTGTGCTGGAG
GATTTAGAGAGAGAACTGGATGAACCAGGAGAGCAGGTCTCAGTCCACACTGGGGAACAGGAAATGTTCT
TGCAGGAGACGGTACGTCTACGAAAAGAAGGAGAACCCAGTATGTCCCTCCAGTCCATGAAAGCCCAGCC
AAAGTATGAATCTCCAGAACTTGAATCCCAACAGGAGCAAGTTTTAGATGTTGAGACTGGAAATGAGTAT
GGGAATTTAAAGCAAGAAGTTTCTGAAGAAATGGAACCACATGGGAAGACATCCAGTAAATTTGAAAATG
ATATGTCCAAGTCTGCTAGGTGTGGAGAAACTCGTGAACCTGAAGAAATAACAGAAGAGCCCTCTGCTTG
CTCCAGAGAAGATAAACAACCTACCTGTGATGAAAATGGAGTAAGCCTGACTGAGAACTCTGACCATACT
GAACATCAGAGAATCTGTCCAGGAGAAGAATCTTACGGATGTGATGACTGTGGAAAAGCTTTTAGTCAGC
ACTCACACCTCATAGAACATCAGAGGATCCATACTGGAGATAGACCCTACAAATGCGAAGAATGTGGAAA
AGCTTTCCGTGGGAGAACTGTGCTTATTCGACACAAAATAATACACACTGGAGAGAAACCGTATAAGTGT
AATGAATGTGGCAAAGCCTTTGGCCGGTGGTCAGCTCTTAACCAACATCAGAGACTTCACACAGGAGAAA
AACACTATCACTGTAATGACTGTGGCAAAGCCTTTAGTCAGAAAGCAGGCCTCTTTCACCATATCAAGAT
CCACACAAGAGACAAACCTTATCAGTGCACTCAGTGTAATAAAAGTTTTAGTCGGCGTTCCATACTTACT
CAGCATCAAGGAGTTCATACCGGCGCCAAGCCGTATGAGTGCAACGAGTGTGGAAAAGCCTTTGTTTATA
ACTCATCCCTTGTTTCCCATCAGGAAATCCACCACAAAGAAAAATGCTATCAGTGTAAGGAATGTGGGAA
ATCCTTCAGTCAGAGTGGCCTTATTCAGCATCAGAGAATTCACACTGGGGAAAAACCCTACAAATGTGAC
GTATGTGAAAAAGCCTTTATTCAAAGGACAAGTCTTACAGAACATCAGCGAATTCACACTGGAGAAAGAC
CCTATAAATGTGATAAGTGTGGGAAGGCGTTTACTCAAAGATCAGTCCTCACGGAACATCAGAGAATCCA
CACTGGAGAGAGGCCCTACAAGTGTGATGAGTGTGGGAATGCCTTCCGAGGAATCACCAGCCTCATTCAG
CATCAGAGAATCCACACTGGGGAGAAGCCCTACCAATGTGATGAGTGTGGAAAAGCCTTCAGACAGAGGT
AGTAATGAACTAGTCCGTAACTTGAAAGTATTTCGATTTCTTGGCTTTATATATCTTGTGGAAAGGACGA
CTGATTCAGCTTGACGAGCTTGTTACGCGTTAAGTCGACAATCAACCTCTGGATTACAAAATTTGTGAAA
GATTGACTGGTATTCTTAACTATGTTGCTCCTTTTACGCTATGTGGATACGCTGCTTTAATGCCTTTGTA
TCATGCTATTGCTTCCCGTATGGCTTTCATTTTCTCCTCCTTGTATAAATCCTGGTTGCTGTCTCTTTAT
GAGGAGTTGTGGCCCGTTGTCAGGCAACGTGGCGTGGTGTGCACTGTGTTTGCTGACGCAACCCCCACTG
GTTGGGGCATTGCCACCACCTGTCAGCTCCTTTCCGGGACTTTCGCTTTCCCCCTCCCTATTGCCACGGC
GGAACTCATCGCCGCCTGCCTTGCCCGCTGCTGGACAGGGGCTCGGCTGTTGGGCACTGACAATTCCGTG
GTGTTGTCGGGGAAATCATCGTCCTTTCCTTGGCTGCTCGCCTGTGTTGCCACCTGGATTCTGCGCGGGA
CGTCCTTCTGCTACGTCCCTTCGGCCCTCAATCCAGCGGACCTTCCTTCCCGCGGCCTGCTGCCGGCTCT
GCGGCCTCTTCCGCGTCTTCGCCTTCGCCCTCAGACGAGTCGGATCTCCCTTTGGGCCGCCTCCCCGCGT
CGACTTTAAGACCAATGACTTACAAGGCAGCTGTAGATCTTAGCCACTTTTTAAAAGAAAAGGGGGGACT
GGAAGGGCTAATTCACTCCCAACGAAGACAAGATCTGCTTTTTGCTTGTACTGGGTCTCTCTGGTTAGAC
CAGATCTGAGCCTGGGAGCTCTCTGGCTAACTAGGGAACCCACTGCTTAAGCCTCAATAAAGCTTGCCTT
GAGTGCTTCAAGTAGTGTGTGCCCGTCTGTTGTGTGACTCTGGTAACTAGAGATCCCTCAGACCCTTTTA
GTCAGTGTGGAAAATCTCTAGCAGTACGTATAGTAGTTCATGTCATCTTATTATTCAGTATTTATAACTT
GCAAAGAAATGAATATCAGAGAGTGAGAGGAACTTGTTTATTGCAGCTTATAATGGTTACAAATAAAGCA
ATAGCATCACAAATTTCACAAATAAAGCATTTTTTTCACTGCATTCTAGTTGTGGTTTGTCCAAACTCAT
CAATGTATCTTATCATGTCTGGCTCTAGCTATCCCGCCCCTAACTCCGCCCATCCCGCCCCTAACTCCGC
CCAGTTCCGCCCATTCTCCGCCCCATGGCTGACTAATTTTTTTTATTTATGCAGAGGCCGAGGCCGCCTC
GGCCTCTGAGCTATTCCAGAAGTAGTGAGGAGGCTTTTTTGGAGGCCTAGGGACGTACCCAATTCGCCCT
ATAGTGAGTCGTATTACGCGCGCTCACTGGCCGTCGTTTTACAACGTCGTGACTGGGAAAACCCTGGCGT
TACCCAACTTAATCGCCTTGCAGCACATCCCCCTTTCGCCAGCTGGCGTAATAGCGAAGAGGCCCGCACC
GATCGCCCTTCCCAACAGTTGCGCAGCCTGAATGGCGAATGGG
[124 nt withheld, positions 7394-7517]
C
[91 nt withheld, positions 7519-7609]
A
[49 nt withheld, positions 7611-7659]
CCTTTGACGTTGGAGTCCACGTTCTTT
[37 nt withheld, positions 7687-7723]
ACCCTATCTCGGTCTATTCTTTTGATTTATAAGGGATTTTGCCGATTTCGGCCTATTGGTTAAAAAATGA
GCTGATTTAACAAAAATTTAACGCGAATTTTAACAAAATATTAACGCTTACAATTTAGGTGGCACTTTTC
GGGGAAATGTGCGCGGAACCCCTATTTGTTTATTTTTCTAAATACATTCAAATATGTATCCGCTCATGAG
ACAATAACCCTGATAAATGCTTCAATAATATTGAAAAAGGAAGAGTATGAGTATTCAACATTTCCGTGTC
GCCCTTATTCCCTTTTTTGCGGCATTTTGCCTTCCTGTTTTTGCTCACCCAGAAACGCTGGTGAAAGTAA
AAGATGCTGAAGATCAGTTGGGTGCACGAGTGGGTTACATCGAACTGGATCTCAACAGCGGTAAGATCCT
TGAGAGTTTTCGCCCCGAAGAACGTTTTCCAATGATGAGCACTTTTAAAGTTCTGCTATGTGGCGCGGTA
TTATCCCGTATTGACGCCGGGCAAGAGCAACTCGGTCGCCGCATACACTATTCTCAGAATGACTTGGTTG
AGTACTCACCAGTCACAGAAAAGCATCTTACGGATGGCATGACAGTAAGAGAATTATGCAGTGCTGCCAT
AACCATGAGTGATAACACTGCGGCCAACTTACTTCTGACAACGATCGGAGGACCGAAGGAGCTAACCGCT
TTTTTGCACAACATGGGGGATCATGTAACTCGCCTTGATCGTTGGGAACCGGAGCTGAATGAAGCCATAC
CAAACGACGAGCGTGACACCACGATGCCTGTAGCAATGGCAACAACGTTGCGCAAACTATTAACTGGCGA
ACTACTTACTCTAGCTTCCCGGCAACAATTAATAGACTGGATGGAGGCGGATAAAGTTGCAGGACCACTT
CTGCGCTCGGCCCTTCCGGCTGGCTGGTTTATTGCTGATAAATCTGGAGCCGGTGAGCGTGGGTCTCGCG
GTATCATTGCAGCACTGGGGCCAGATGGTAAGCCCTCCCGTATCGTAGTTATCTACACGACGGGGAGTCA
GGCAACTATGGATGAACGAAATAGACAGATCGCTGAGATAGGTGCCTCACTGATTAAGCATTGGTAACTG
TCAGACCAAGTTTACTCATATATACTTTAGATTGATTTAAAACTTCATTTTTAATTTAAAAGGATCTAGG
TGAAGATCCTTTTTGATAATCTCATGACCAAAATCCCTTAACGTGAGTTTTCGTTCCACTGAGCGTCAGA
CCCCGTAGAAAAGATCAAAGGATCTTCTTGAGATCCTTTTTTTCTGCGCGTAATCTGCTGCTTGCAAACA
AAAAAACCACCGCTACCAGCGGTGGTTTGTTTGCCGGATCAAGAGCTACCAACTCTTTTTCCGAAGGTAA
CTGGCTTCAGCAGAGCGCAGATACCAAATACTGTTCTTCTAGTGTAGCCGTAGTTAGGCCACCACTTCAA
GAACTCTGTAGCACCGCCTACATACCTCGCTCTGCTAATCCTGTTACCAGTGGCTGCTGCCAGTGGCGAT
AAGTCGTGTCTTACCGGGTTGGACTCAAGACGATAGTTACCGGATAAGGCGCAGCGGTCGGGCTGAACGG
GGGGTTCGTGCACACAGCCCAGCTTGGAGCGAACGACCTACACCGAACTGAGATACCTACAGCGTGAGCT
ATGAGAAAGCGCCACGCTTCCCGAAGGGAGAAAGGCGGACAGGTATCCGGTAAGCGGCAGGGTCGGAACA
GGAGAGCGCACGAGGGAGCTTCCAGGGGGAAACGCCTGGTATCTTTATAGTCCTGTCGGGTTTCGCCACC
TCTGACTTGAGCGTCGATTTTTGTGATGCTCGTCAGGGGGGCGGAGCCTATGGAAAAACGCCAGCAACGC
GGCCTTTTTACGGTTCCTGGCCTTTTGCTGGCCTTTTGCTCACATGTTCTTTCCTGCGTTATCCCCTGAT
TCTGTGGATAACCGTATTACCGCCTTTGAGTGAGCTGATACCGCTCGCCGCAGCCGAACGACCGAGCGCA
GCGAGTCAGTGAGCGAGGAAGCGGAAGAGCGCCCAATACGCAAACCGCCTCTCCCCGCGCGTTGGCCGAT
TCATTAATGCAGCTGGCACGACAGGTTTCCCGACTGGAAAGCGGGCAGTGAGCGCAACGCAATTAATGTG
AGTTAGCTCACTCATTAGGCACCCCAGGCTTTACACTTTATGCTTCCGGCTCGTATGTTGTGTGGAATTG
TGAGCGGATAACAATTTCACACAGGAAACAGCTATGACCATGATTACGCCAAGCGCGCAATTAACCCTCA
CTAAAGGGAACAAAAGCTGGAGCTGCAAGC
