>Addgene plasmid #141731 | TFORF0845 | depositor partial sequence | sequence record 277330 | Insert
ACCGCCACCATGGCATCTACTTGGGCTATCCAGGCCCACATGGACCAGGATGAACCTTTGGAAGTAAAGA
TAGAGGAAGAGAAATATACCACCAGACAGGATTGGGACCTGCGTAAAAACAACACCCATAGCAGAGAGGT
CTTCCGTCAGTACTTCAGACAGTTCTGCTACCAGGAGACATCTGGTCCCCGTGAGGCTTTGAGCCGACTC
CGAGAACTTTGCCATCAGTGGCTGAGGCCAGAGACCCACACCAAAGAACAGATTCTGGAGCTGCTGGTGC
TGGAGCAGTTCCTGACCATCCTACCTGAGGAGCTCCAGGCCTGGGTGCAGGAGCAGCATCCAGAGAGTGG
GGAGGAGGTGGTGACTGTGCTGGAGGATTTAGAGAGAGAACTGGATGAACCAGGAGAGCAGGTCTCAGTC
CACACTGGGGAACAGGAAATGTTCTTGCAGGAGACGGTACGTCTACGAAAAGAAGGAGAACCCAGTATGT
CCCTCCAGTCCATGAAAGCCCAGCCAAAGTATGAATCTCCAGAACTTGAATCCCAACAGGAGCAAGTTTT
AGATGTTGAGACTGGAAATGAGTATGGGAATTTAAAGCAAGAAGTTTCTGAAGAAATGGAACCACATGGG
AAGACATCCAGTAAATTTGAAAATGATATGTCCAAGTCTGCTAGGTGTGGAGAAACTCGTGAACCTGAAG
AAATAACAGAAGAGCCCTCTGCTTGCTCCAGAGAAGATAAACAACCTACCTGTGATGAAAATGGAGTAAG
CCTGACTGAGAACTCTGACCATACTGAACATCAGAGAATCTGTCCAGGAGAAGAATCTTACGGATGTGAT
GACTGTGGAAAAGCTTTTAGTCAGCACTCACACCTCATAGAACATCAGAGGATCCATACTGGAGATAGAC
CCTACAAATGCGAAGAATGTGGAAAAGCTTTCCGTGGGAGAACTGTGCTTATTCGACACAAAATAATACA
CACTGGAGAGAAACCGTATAAGTGTAATGAATGTGGCAAAGCCTTTGGCCGGTGGTCAGCTCTTAACCAA
CATCAGAGACTTCACACAGGAGAAAAACACTATCACTGTAATGACTGTGGCAAAGCCTTTAGTCAGAAAG
CAGGCCTCTTTCACCATATCAAGATCCACACAAGAGACAAACCTTATCAGTGCACTCAGTGTAATAAAAG
TTTTAGTCGGCGTTCCATACTTACTCAGCATCAAGGAGTTCATACCGGCGCCAAGCCGTATGAGTGCAAC
GAGTGTGGAAAAGCCTTTGTTTATAACTCATCCCTTGTTTCCCATCAGGAAATCCACCACAAAGAAAAAT
GCTATCAGTGTAAGGAATGTGGGAAATCCTTCAGTCAGAGTGGCCTTATTCAGCATCAGAGAATTCACAC
TGGGGAAAAACCCTACAAATGTGACGTATGTGAAAAAGCCTTTATTCAAAGGACAAGTCTTACAGAACAT
CAGCGAATTCACACTGGAGAAAGACCCTATAAATGTGATAAGTGTGGGAAGGCGTTTACTCAAAGATCAG
TCCTCACGGAACATCAGAGAATCCACACTGGAGAGAGGCCCTACAAGTGTGATGAGTGTGGGAATGCCTT
CCGAGGAATCACCAGCCTCATTCAGCATCAGAGAATCCACACTGGGGAGAAGCCCTACCAATGTGATGAG
TGTGGAAAAGCCTTCAGACAGAGGTAGTAATGAACTAGTCCGTAACTTGAAAGTATTTCGATTTCTTGGC
TTTATATATCTTGTGGAAAGGACGACTGATTCAGCTTGACGAGCTTGTT
