>Addgene plasmid #141731 | TFORF0845 | depositor partial sequence | sequence record 277331 | Barcode
CTGATTCAGCTTGACGAGCTTGTT
